>Addgene plasmid #144514 | TFORF3038 | addgene full sequence | sequence record 404224 | Addgene NGS Result
TTAATGTAGTCTTATGCAATACTCTTGTAGTCTTGCAACATGGTAACGATGAGTTAGCAACATGCCTTAC
AAGGAGAGAAAAAGCACCGTGCATGCCGATTGGTGGAAGTAAGGTGGTACGATCGTGCCTTATTAGGAAG
GCAACAGACGGGTCTGACATGGATTGGACGAACCACTGAATTGCCGCATTGCAGAGATATTGTATTTAAG
TGCCTAGCTCGATACATAAACGGGTCTCTCTGGTTAGACCAGATCTGAGCCTGGGAGCTCTCTGGCTAAC
TAGGGAACCCACTGCTTAAGCCTCAATAAAGCTTGCCTTGAGTGCTTCAAGTAGTGTGTGCCCGTCTGTT
GTGTGACTCTGGTAACTAGAGATCCCTCAGACCCTTTTAGTCAGTGTGGAAAATCTCTAGCAGTGGCGCC
CGAACAGGGACTTGAAAGCGAAAGGGAAACCAGAGGAGCTCTCTCGACGCAGGACTCGGCTTGCTGAAGC
GCGCACGGCAAGAGGCGAGGGGCGGCGACTGGTGAGTACGCCAAAAATTTTGACTAGCGGAGGCTAGAAG
GAGAGAGATGGGTGCGAGAGCGTCAGTATTAAGCGGGGGAGAATTAGATCGCGATGGGAAAAAATTCGGT
TAAGGCCAGGGGGAAAGAAAAAATATAAATTAAAACATATAGTATGGGCAAGCAGGGAGCTAGAACGATT
CGCAGTTAATCCTGGCCTGTTAGAAACATCAGAAGGCTGTAGACAAATACTGGGACAGCTACAACCATCC
CTTCAGACAGGATCAGAAGAACTTAGATCATTATATAATACAGTAGCAACCCTCTATTGTGTGCATCAAA
GGATAGAGATAAAAGACACCAAGGAAGCTTTAGACAAGATAGAGGAAGAGCAAAACAAAAGTAAGACCAC
CGCACAGCAAGCGGCCGCTGATCTTCAGACCTGGAGGAGGAGATATGAGGGACAATTGGAGAAGTGAATT
ATATAAATATAAAGTAGTAAAAATTGAACCATTAGGAGTAGCACCCACCAAGGCAAAGAGAAGAGTGGTG
CAGAGAGAAAAAAGAGCAGTGGGAATAGGAGCTTTGTTCCTTGGGTTCTTGGGAGCAGCAGGAAGCACTA
TGGGCGCAGCGTCAATGACGCTGACGGTACAGGCCAGACAATTATTGTCTGGTATAGTGCAGCAGCAGAA
CAATTTGCTGAGGGCTATTGAGGCGCAACAGCATCTGTTGCAACTCACAGTCTGGGGCATCAAGCAGCTC
CAGGCAAGAATCCTGGCTGTGGAAAGATACCTAAAGGATCAACAGCTCCTGGGGATTTGGGGTTGCTCTG
GAAAACTCATTTGCACCACTGCTGTGCCTTGGAATGCTAGTTGGAGTAATAAATCTCTGGAACAGATTTG
GAATCACACGACCTGGATGGAGTGGGACAGAGAAATTAACAATTACACAAGCTTAATACACTCCTTAATT
GAAGAATCGCAAAACCAGCAAGAAAAGAATGAACAAGAATTATTGGAATTAGATAAATGGGCAAGTTTGT
GGAATTGGTTTAACATAACAAATTGGCTGTGGTATATAAAATTATTCATAATGATAGTAGGAGGCTTGGT
AGGTTTAAGAATAGTTTTTGCTGTACTTTCTATAGTGAATAGAGTTAGGCAGGGATATTCACCATTATCG
TTTCAGACCCACCTCCCAACCCCGAGGGGACCCATGCATTGCATCTCAATTAGTCAGCAACCAGGTGTGG
AAAGTCCCCAGGCTCCCCAGCAGGCAGAAGTATGCAAAGCATGCGTCTCAATTAGTCAGCAACCATAGTC
CCGCCCCTAACTCCGCCCATCCCGCCCCTAACTCCGCCCAGTTCCGCCCATTCTCCGCCCCATGGCTGAC
TAATTTTTTTTATTTATGCAGAGGCCGAGGCCGCCTCGGCCTCTGAGCTATTCCAGAAGTAGTGAGGAGG
CTTTTTTGGAGGCCTAGGCTTTTGCAAAAAGCTTTCTAGAGGTACCACCGGAGCTTACCATGACCGAGTA
CAAGCCCACGGTGCGCCTCGCCACCCGCGACGACGTCCCCAGGGCCGTACGCACCCTCGCCGCCGCGTTC
GCCGACTACCCCGCCACGCGCCACACCGTCGATCCGGACCGCCACATCGAGCGGGTCACCGAGCTGCAAG
AACTCTTCCTCACGCGCGTCGGGCTCGACATCGGCAAGGTGTGGGTCGCGGACGACGGCGCCGCCGTGGC
GGTCTGGACCACGCCGGAGAGCGTCGAAGCGGGGGCGGTGTTCGCCGAGATCGGCCCGCGCATGGCCGAG
TTGAGCGGTTCCCGGCTGGCCGCGCAGCAACAGATGGAAGGCCTCCTGGCGCCGCACCGGCCCAAGGAGC
CCGCGTGGTTCCTGGCCACCGTCGGCGTCTCGCCCGACCACCAGGGCAAGGGTCTGGGCAGCGCCGTCGT
GCTCCCCGGAGTGGAGGCGGCCGAGCGCGCCGGGGTGCCCGCCTTCCTGGAGACCTCCGCGCCCCGCAAC
CTCCCCTTCTACGAGCGGCTCGGCTTCACCGTCACCGCCGACGTCGAGGTGCCCGAAGGACCGCGCACCT
GGTGCATGACCCGCAAGCCCGGTGCCAGTTAACGAATTCTAGATCTTGAGACAAATGGCAGTATTCATCC
ACAATTTTAAAAGAAAAGGGGGGATTGGGGGGTACAGTGCAGGGGAAAGAATAGTAGACATAATAGCAAC
AGACATACAAACTAAAGAATTACAAAAACAAATTACAAAAATTCAAAATTTTCGGGTTTATTACAGGGAC
AGCAGAGATCCACTTTGGCGCCGGCTCGAGGCCTGCAGGTGCAAAGATGGATAAAGTTTTAAACAGAGAG
GAATCTTTGCAGCTAATGGACCTTCTAGGTCTTGAAAGGAGTGGGAATTGGCTCCGGTGCCCGTCAGTGG
GCAGAGCGCACATCGCCCACAGTCCCCGAGAAGTTGGGGGGAGGGGTCGGCAATTGAACCGGTGCCTAGA
GAAGGTGGCGCGGGGTAAACTGGGAAAGTGATGTCGTGTACTGGCTCCGCCTTTTTCCCGAGGGTGGGGG
AGAACCGTATATAAGTGCAGTAGTCGCCGTGAACGTTCTTTTTCGCAACGGGTTTGCCGCCAGAACACAG
GTAAGTGCCGTGTGTGGTTCCCGCGGGCCTGGCCTCTTTACGGGTTATGGCCCTTGCGTGCCTTGAATTA
CTTCCACCTGGCTGCAGTACGTGATTCTTGATCCCGAGCTTCGGGTTGGAAGTGGGTGGGAGAGTTCGAG
GCCTTGCGCTTAAGGAGCCCCTTCGCCTCGTGCTTGAGTTGAGGCCTGGCCTGGGCGCTGGGGCCGCCGC
GTGCGAATCTGGTGGCACCTTCGCGCCTGTCTCGCTGCTTTCGATAAGTCTCTAGCCATTTAAAATTTTT
GATGACCTGCTGCGACGCTTTTTTTCTGGCAAGATAGTCTTGTAAATGCGGGCCAAGATCTGCACACTGG
TATTTCGGTTTTTGGGGCCGCGGGCGGCGACGGGGCCCGTGCGTCCCAGCGCACATGTTCGGCGAGGCGG
GGCCTGCGAGCGCGGCCACCGAGAATCGGACGGGGGTAGTCTCAAGCTGGCCGGCCTGCTCTGGTGCCTG
GCCTCGCGCCGCCGTGTATCGCCCCGCCCTGGGCGGCAAGGCTGGCCCGGTCGGCACCAGTTGCGTGAGC
GGAAAGATGGCCGCTTCCCGGCCCTGCTGCAGGGAGCTCAAAATGGAGGACGCGGCGCTCGGGAGAGCGG
GCGGGTGAGTCACCCACACAAAGGAAAAGGGCCTTTCCGTCCTCAGCCGTCGCTTCATGTGACTCCACGG
AGTACCGGGCGCCGTCCAGGCACCTCGATTAGTTCTCGAGCTTTTGGAGTACGTCGTCTTTAGGTTGGGG
GGAGGGGTTTTATGCGATGGAGTTTCCCCACACTGAGTGGGTGGAGACTGAAGTTAGGCCAGCTTGGCAC
TTGATGTAATTCTCCTTGGAATTTGCCCTTTTTGAGTTTGGATCTTGGTTCATTCTCAAGCCTCAGACAG
TGGTTCAAAGTTTTTTTCTTCCATTTCAGGTGTCGTGAGGCTAGCATCGATTGATCAACAAGTTTGTACA
AAAAAGCAGGCACCATGCCGGTGGAAAGGATGCGCATGCGCCCGTGGCTGGAGGAGCAGATAAACTCCAA
CACGATCCCGGGGCTCAAGTGGCTTAACAAGGAAAAGAAGATTTTTCAGATCCCCTGGATGCATGCGGCT
AGACATGGGTGGGATGTGGAAAAAGATGCACCACTCTTTAGAAACTGGGCAATCCATACAGGAAAGCATC
AACCAGGAGTAGATAAACCTGATCCCAAAACATGGAAGGCGAATTTCAGATGCGCCATGAATTCCTTGCC
TGATATTGAAGAAGTCAAGGATAAAAGCATAAAGAAAGGAAATAATGCCTTCAGGGTCTACCGAATGCTG
CCCCTATCAGAACGGCCTTCTAAGAAAGGAAAGAAACCAAAGACAGAAAAAGAAGACAAAGTTAAGCACA
TCAAGCAAGAACCAGTTGAGTCATCTCTGGGGCTTAGTAATGGAGTAAGTGATCTTTCTCCTGAGTATGC
GGTCCTGACTTCAACTATAAAAAATGAAGTGGATAGTACGGTGAACATCATAGTTGTAGGACAGTCCCAT
CTGGACAGCAACATTGAGAATCAAGAGATTGTCACCAATCCGCCAGACATTTGCCAAGTTGTAGAGGTGA
CCACTGAGAGCGACGAGCAGCCGGTCAGCATGAGCGAGCTCTACCCTCTGCAGATCTCCCCCGTGTCTTC
CTATGCAGAAAGCGAAACGACTGATAGTGTGCCCAGCGATGAAGAGAGTGCCGAGGGGCGGCCACACTGG
CGGAAGAGGAATATTGAAGGCAAACAGTACCTCAGCAACATGGGGACTCGAGGCTCCTACCTGCTGCCCG
GCATGGCGTCCTTCGTCACTTCCAACAAACCGGACCTCCAGGTCACCATCAAAGAGGAGAGCAATCCGGT
GCCTTACAACAGCTCCTGGCCCCCTTTTCAAGACCTCCCCCTTTCTTCCTCCATGACCCCAGCATCCAGC
AGCAGTCGGCCAGACCGGGAGACCCGGGCCAGCGTCATCAAGAAAACATCGGATATCACCCAGGCCCGCG
TCAAGAGCTGTTAGAACCCAGCTTTCTTGTACAAAGTGGTTGATATCGGTAAGCCTATCCCTAACCCTCT
CCTCGGTCTCGATTCTACGTAGTAATGAACTAGTCCGTAACTTGAAAGTATTTCGATTTCTTGGCTTTAT
ATATCTTGTGGAAAGGACGACCATTGTAACACCCAAATCCCGCAACGCGTTAAGTCGACAATCAACCTCT
GGATTACAAAATTTGTGAAAGATTGACTGGTATTCTTAACTATGTTGCTCCTTTTACGCTATGTGGATAC
GCTGCTTTAATGCCTTTGTATCATGCTATTGCTTCCCGTATGGCTTTCATTTTCTCCTCCTTGTATAAAT
CCTGGTTGCTGTCTCTTTATGAGGAGTTGTGGCCCGTTGTCAGGCAACGTGGCGTGGTGTGCACTGTGTT
TGCTGACGCAACCCCCACTGGTTGGGGCATTGCCACCACCTGTCAGCTCCTTTCCGGGACTTTCGCTTTC
CCCCTCCCTATTGCCACGGCGGAACTCATCGCCGCCTGCCTTGCCCGCTGCTGGACAGGGGCTCGGCTGT
TGGGCACTGACAATTCCGTGGTGTTGTCGGGGAAATCATCGTCCTTTCCTTGGCTGCTCGCCTGTGTTGC
CACCTGGATTCTGCGCGGGACGTCCTTCTGCTACGTCCCTTCGGCCCTCAATCCAGCGGACCTTCCTTCC
CGCGGCCTGCTGCCGGCTCTGCGGCCTCTTCCGCGTCTTCGCCTTCGCCCTCAGACGAGTCGGATCTCCC
TTTGGGCCGCCTCCCCGCGTCGACTTTAAGACCAATGACTTACAAGGCAGCTGTAGATCTTAGCCACTTT
TTAAAAGAAAAGGGGGGACTGGAAGGGCTAATTCACTCCCAACGAAGACAAGATCTGCTTTTTGCTTGTA
CTGGGTCTCTCTGGTTAGACCAGATCTGAGCCTGGGAGCTCTCTGGCTAACTAGGGAACCCACTGCTTAA
GCCTCAATAAAGCTTGCCTTGAGTGCTTCAAGTAGTGTGTGCCCGTCTGTTGTGTGACTCTGGTAACTAG
AGATCCCTCAGACCCTTTTAGTCAGTGTGGAAAATCTCTAGCAGTACGTATAGTAGTTCATGTCATCTTA
TTATTCAGTATTTATAACTTGCAAAGAAATGAATATCAGAGAGTGAGAGGAACTTGTTTATTGCAGCTTA
TAATGGTTACAAATAAAGCAATAGCATCACAAATTTCACAAATAAAGCATTTTTTTCACTGCATTCTAGT
TGTGGTTTGTCCAAACTCATCAATGTATCTTATCATGTCTGGCTCTAGCTATCCCGCCCCTAACTCCGCC
CATCCCGCCCCTAACTCCGCCCAGTTCCGCCCATTCTCCGCCCCATGGCTGACTAATTTTTTTTATTTAT
GCAGAGGCCGAGGCCGCCTCGGCCTCTGAGCTATTCCAGAAGTAGTGAGGAGGCTTTTTTGGAGGCCTAG
GGACGTACCCAATTCGCCCTATAGTGAGTCGTATTACGCGCGCTCACTGGCCGTCGTTTTACAACGTCGT
GACTGGGAAAACCCTGGCGTTACCCAACTTAATCGCCTTGCAGCACATCCCCCTTTCGCCAGCTGGCGTA
ATAGCGAAGAGGCCCGCACCGATCGCCCTTCCCAACAGTTGCGCAGCCTGAATGGCGAATGGG
[124 nt withheld, positions 6854-6977]
C
[91 nt withheld, positions 6979-7069]
A
[49 nt withheld, positions 7071-7119]
CCTTTGACGTTGGAGTCCACGTTCTTT
[37 nt withheld, positions 7147-7183]
ACCCTATCTCGGTCTATTCTTTTGATTTATAAGGGATTTTGCCGATTTCGGCCTATTGGTTAAAAAATGA
GCTGATTTAACAAAAATTTAACGCGAATTTTAACAAAATATTAACGCTTACAATTTAGGTGGCACTTTTC
GGGGAAATGTGCGCGGAACCCCTATTTGTTTATTTTTCTAAATACATTCAAATATGTATCCGCTCATGAG
ACAATAACCCTGATAAATGCTTCAATAATATTGAAAAAGGAAGAGTATGAGTATTCAACATTTCCGTGTC
GCCCTTATTCCCTTTTTTGCGGCATTTTGCCTTCCTGTTTTTGCTCACCCAGAAACGCTGGTGAAAGTAA
AAGATGCTGAAGATCAGTTGGGTGCACGAGTGGGTTACATCGAACTGGATCTCAACAGCGGTAAGATCCT
TGAGAGTTTTCGCCCCGAAGAACGTTTTCCAATGATGAGCACTTTTAAAGTTCTGCTATGTGGCGCGGTA
TTATCCCGTATTGACGCCGGGCAAGAGCAACTCGGTCGCCGCATACACTATTCTCAGAATGACTTGGTTG
AGTACTCACCAGTCACAGAAAAGCATCTTACGGATGGCATGACAGTAAGAGAATTATGCAGTGCTGCCAT
AACCATGAGTGATAACACTGCGGCCAACTTACTTCTGACAACGATCGGAGGACCGAAGGAGCTAACCGCT
TTTTTGCACAACATGGGGGATCATGTAACTCGCCTTGATCGTTGGGAACCGGAGCTGAATGAAGCCATAC
CAAACGACGAGCGTGACACCACGATGCCTGTAGCAATGGCAACAACGTTGCGCAAACTATTAACTGGCGA
ACTACTTACTCTAGCTTCCCGGCAACAATTAATAGACTGGATGGAGGCGGATAAAGTTGCAGGACCACTT
CTGCGCTCGGCCCTTCCGGCTGGCTGGTTTATTGCTGATAAATCTGGAGCCGGTGAGCGTGGGTCTCGCG
GTATCATTGCAGCACTGGGGCCAGATGGTAAGCCCTCCCGTATCGTAGTTATCTACACGACGGGGAGTCA
GGCAACTATGGATGAACGAAATAGACAGATCGCTGAGATAGGTGCCTCACTGATTAAGCATTGGTAACTG
TCAGACCAAGTTTACTCATATATACTTTAGATTGATTTAAAACTTCATTTTTAATTTAAAAGGATCTAGG
TGAAGATCCTTTTTGATAATCTCATGACCAAAATCCCTTAACGTGAGTTTTCGTTCCACTGAGCGTCAGA
CCCCGTAGAAAAGATCAAAGGATCTTCTTGAGATCCTTTTTTTCTGCGCGTAATCTGCTGCTTGCAAACA
AAAAAACCACCGCTACCAGCGGTGGTTTGTTTGCCGGATCAAGAGCTACCAACTCTTTTTCCGAAGGTAA
CTGGCTTCAGCAGAGCGCAGATACCAAATACTGTTCTTCTAGTGTAGCCGTAGTTAGGCCACCACTTCAA
GAACTCTGTAGCACCGCCTACATACCTCGCTCTGCTAATCCTGTTACCAGTGGCTGCTGCCAGTGGCGAT
AAGTCGTGTCTTACCGGGTTGGACTCAAGACGATAGTTACCGGATAAGGCGCAGCGGTCGGGCTGAACGG
GGGGTTCGTGCACACAGCCCAGCTTGGAGCGAACGACCTACACCGAACTGAGATACCTACAGCGTGAGCT
ATGAGAAAGCGCCACGCTTCCCGAAGGGAGAAAGGCGGACAGGTATCCGGTAAGCGGCAGGGTCGGAACA
GGAGAGCGCACGAGGGAGCTTCCAGGGGGAAACGCCTGGTATCTTTATAGTCCTGTCGGGTTTCGCCACC
TCTGACTTGAGCGTCGATTTTTGTGATGCTCGTCAGGGGGGCGGAGCCTATGGAAAAACGCCAGCAACGC
GGCCTTTTTACGGTTCCTGGCCTTTTGCTGGCCTTTTGCTCACATGTTCTTTCCTGCGTTATCCCCTGAT
TCTGTGGATAACCGTATTACCGCCTTTGAGTGAGCTGATACCGCTCGCCGCAGCCGAACGACCGAGCGCA
GCGAGTCAGTGAGCGAGGAAGCGGAAGAGCGCCCAATACGCAAACCGCCTCTCCCCGCGCGTTGGCCGAT
TCATTAATGCAGCTGGCACGACAGGTTTCCCGACTGGAAAGCGGGCAGTGAGCGCAACGCAATTAATGTG
AGTTAGCTCACTCATTAGGCACCCCAGGCTTTACACTTTATGCTTCCGGCTCGTATGTTGTGTGGAATTG
TGAGCGGATAACAATTTCACACAGGAAACAGCTATGACCATGATTACGCCAAGCGCGCAATTAACCCTCA
CTAAAGGGAACAAAAGCTGGAGCTGCAAGC
Features (pLannotate 1.2.2; 34 found; start..end, strand, type, name):
      5..231     +  promoter       RSV promoter: Rous sarcoma virus enhancer/promoter
    232..412     +  LTR            5' LTR (truncated): truncated 5' long terminal repeat (LTR) from HIV-1
    459..584     +  misc_feature   HIV-1 Ψ: packaging signal of human immunodeficiency virus type 1
    568..931     +  CDS            HIV-1 gag (fragment): gag protein from human immunodeficiency virus 1; gag
   1077..1310    +  misc_feature   RRE: The Rev response element (RRE) of HIV-1 allows for Rev-dependent mRNA export from the nucleus to the cytoplasm.
   1687..1713    +  CDS            Rev (fragment): human immunodeficiency virus 1 (HIV-1) Rev protein; rev; enhances nuclear export of unspliced and incompletely spliced viral mRNAs
   1720..1743    +  promoter       SV40 promoter (fragment): SV40 early promoter
   1744..1815    +  promoter       SV40 promoter (fragment): SV40 enhancer and early promoter
   1839..1974    +  rep_origin     SV40 ori: SV40 origin of replication
   2020..2616    +  CDS            PuroR (fragment): puromycin N-acetyltransferase; pac from Streptomyces; confers resistance to puromycin
   2665..2782    +  misc_feature   cPPT/CTS: central polypurine tract and central termination sequence of HIV-1
   2847..2913    +  CDS            small t antigen (fragment): SV40 (simian virus 40) small t antigen
   2920..4098    +  promoter       EF-1α promoter: strong constitutive promoter for human elongation factor EF-1α
   4119..4139    +  protein_bind   attB1: mutant version of attB; core recombination site for the Gateway® BP reaction BP Clonase™
   4145..5191    +  CDS            IRF2: IRF2_HUMAN - Experimental evidence at protein level: Swiss-Prot protein existence level 1. Specifically binds to the upstream regulatory region of type I IFN and IFN-inducible MHC class I genes (the interferon consensus sequence (ICS)) and represses those genes. Also acts as an activator for several genes including H4 and IL7. Constitutively binds to the ISRE promoter to activate IL7. Involved in cell cycle regulation through binding the site II (HiNF-M) promoter region of H4 and activating transcription during cell growth. Antagonizes IRF1 transcriptional activation. From Homo sapiens (Human)
   5196..5220    -  protein_bind   attB2: mutant version of attB; recombination site for the Gateway® BP reaction BP Clonase™
   5228..5269    +  CDS            V5 tag: epitope tag from simian virus 5
   5285..5338    +  promoter       U6 promoter (fragment): RNA polymerase III promoter for human U6 snRNA
   5380..5968    +  misc_feature   WPRE: woodchuck hepatitis virus posttranscriptional regulatory element
   6019..6038    +  misc_feature   cPPT/CTS (fragment): central polypurine tract and central termination sequence of HIV-1
   6040..6273    +  LTR            3' LTR (ΔU3): self-inactivating 3' long terminal repeat (LTR) from HIV-1
   6351..6472    +  polyA_signal   SV40 poly(A) signal: SV40 polyadenylation signal
   6512..6647    +  rep_origin     SV40 ori: SV40 origin of replication
   6668..6686    -  promoter       T7 promoter: promoter for bacteriophage T7 RNA polymerase
   6694..6849    +  CDS            lacZα (fragment): LacZα fragment of β-galactosidase; lacZ fragment
   6854..7282    +  rep_origin     f1 ori (sequence partly withheld): f1 bacteriophage origin of replication; arrow indicates direction of (+) strand synthesis
   7335..7439    +  promoter       AmpR promoter: bla
   7440..8300    +  CDS            AmpR: β-lactamase; bla; confers resistance to ampicillin, carbenicillin, and related antibiotics
   8471..9059    +  rep_origin     ori: high-copy-number ColE1/pMB1/pBR322/pUC origin of replication
   9242..9334    +  CDS            lacI (fragment): lac repressor; lacI; The lac repressor binds to the lac operator to inhibit transcription in E. coli. This inhibition can be relieved by adding lactose or isopropyl-β-D-thiogalactopyranoside (IPTG).
   9347..9368    +  protein_bind   CAP binding site: CAP binding activates transcription in the presence of cAMP. E. coli catabolite activator protein
   9383..9413    +  promoter       lac promoter: promoter for the E. coli lac operon
   9421..9437    +  protein_bind   lac operator: The lac repressor binds to the lac operator to inhibit transcription in E. coli. This inhibition can be relieved by adding lactose or isopropyl-β-D-thiogalactopyranoside (IPTG). lac repressor encoded by lacI
   9482..9500    +  promoter       T3 promoter: promoter for bacteriophage T3 RNA polymerase
