[The description below was written by a language model from this plasmid's Addgene catalogue record and pLannotate feature annotations shown in this document.]
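Description:
TFORF3038 is a lentiviral mammalian expression plasmid built on the pLX_TRC317 backbone that carries the human transcription factor IRF2 (interferon regulatory factor 2) as an overexpression ORF. It is one member of a barcoded transcription factor ORF collection in which each clone carries a unique 24-bp barcode, so that individual factors can be identified in pooled screens. The barcode is not annotated as a separate feature in the table. In bacteria the plasmid is maintained through a high-copy ColE1/pUC-type origin with ampicillin resistance (AmpR). An f1 origin and lac/T7/T3 remnants from the cloning backbone are also present. The depositor notes that the plasmid can recombine, as is common for LTR-containing vectors.

The viral portion has a third-generation layout. An RSV promoter drives a truncated HIV-1 5' LTR, followed by the Ψ packaging signal, a gag fragment, the RRE for Rev-dependent export, a cPPT/CTS, and a self-inactivating ΔU3 3' LTR with a downstream SV40 poly(A) signal. Within the transfer cassette, an SV40 early promoter drives puromycin N-acetyltransferase for selection of transduced cells. The EF-1α promoter then drives the IRF2 coding sequence, which was inserted by Gateway recombination and is flanked by attB1 and attB2 sites. A V5 epitope tag lies just downstream of attB2, although the record does not state whether it is translated in frame with IRF2. A WPRE follows to enhance transcript stability and expression. The short U6 promoter fragment between the tag and WPRE appears to be a partial annotation match rather than a functional unit. The construct is intended for packaging into lentivirus and stable IRF2 overexpression, for example in directed differentiation screens.
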