Addgene plasmid #144514: TFORF3038
Purpose: Lentiviral vector for overexpressing transcription factor ORFs with unique 24-bp barcodes. Barcodes facilitate identification of transcription factors in pooled screens.
Depositing lab: Feng Zhang. Depositing organization: Broad Institute. Publication: A transcription factor atlas of directed differentiation. Joung J, Ma S, Tay T, Geiger-Schuller KR, Kirchgatterer PC, Verdine VK, Guo B, Arias-Garcia MA, Allen WE, Singh A, Kuksenko O, Abudayyeh OO, Gootenberg JS, Fu Z, Macrae RK, Buenrostro JD, Regev A, Zhang F. Cell. 2023 Jan 5;186(1):209-229.e26. doi: 10.1016/j.cell.2022.11.026. PubMed 36608654.
Backbone
  Vector backbone: pLX_TRC317
  Backbone manufacturer: Broad Institute Genetic Perturbation Platform
  Backbone size w/o insert (bp): 8264
  Vector type: Mammalian Expression, Lentiviral
  Selectable markers: Puromycin
Growth in bacteria
  Bacterial resistance: Ampicillin, 100 μg/mL
  Growth temperature: 37°C
  Growth strain: NEB Stable
  Copy number: High Copy
Gene/Insert
  Gene/Insert name: IRF2
  Species: H. sapiens (human)
  Insert size (bp): 1259
  Entrez Gene: IRF2 (a.k.a. IRF-2)
  Promoter: EF1a
  Cloning method: Gateway Cloning
  Sequencing primers: 5′ GGGTGGAGACTGAAGTTAGGCCAG; 3′ CACATAGCGTAAAAGGAGCAACATAG
Resource information
  A portion of this plasmid was derived from a plasmid made by: Broad Institute Genetic Perturbation Platform
Terms and licenses: Academic/Nonprofit Terms; Industry Terms: Not Available to Industry
Depositor comments: NM_002199.3 Please test multiple small colonies in case of plasmid recombination. To make this collection available in a timely manner, a portion of this collection was not fully sequenced by Addgene. If an Addgene verified full plasmid sequence is not available, please contact us prior to placing an order to request the full sequence.
How to cite: TFORF3038 was a gift from Feng Zhang (Addgene plasmid # 144514 ; http://n2t.net/addgene:144514 ; RRID:Addgene_144514)
