>Addgene plasmid #144514 | TFORF3038 | depositor partial sequence | sequence record 285657 | Insert
ATCGATTGATCAACAAGTTTGTACAAAAAAGCAGGCACCATGCCGGTGGAAAGGATGCGCATGCGCCCGT
GGCTGGAGGAGCAGATAAACTCCAACACGATCCCGGGGCTCAAGTGGCTTAACAAGGAAAAGAAGATTTT
TCAGATCCCCTGGATGCATGCGGCTAGACATGGGTGGGATGTGGAAAAAGATGCACCACTCTTTAGAAAC
TGGGCAATCCATACAGGAAAGCATCAACCAGGAGTAGATAAACCTGATCCCAAAACATGGAAGGCGAATT
TCAGATGCGCCATGAATTCCTTGCCTGATATTGAAGAAGTCAAGGATAAAAGCATAAAGAAAGGAAATAA
TGCCTTCAGGGTCTACCGAATGCTGCCCCTATCAGAACGGCCTTCTAAGAAAGGAAAGAAACCAAAGACA
GAAAAAGAAGACAAAGTTAAGCACATCAAGCAAGAACCAGTTGAGTCATCTCTGGGGCTTAGTAATGGAG
TAAGTGATCTTTCTCCTGAGTATGCGGTCCTGACTTCAACTATAAAAAATGAAGTGGATAGTACGGTGAA
CATCATAGTTGTAGGACAGTCCCATCTGGACAGCAACATTGAGAATCAAGAGATTGTCACCAATCCGCCA
GACATTTGCCAAGTTGTAGAGGTGACCACTGAGAGCGACGAGCAGCCGGTCAGCATGAGCGAGCTCTACC
CTCTGCAGATCTCCCCCGTGTCTTCCTATGCAGAAAGCGAAACGACTGATAGTGTGCCCAGCGATGAAGA
GAGTGCCGAGGGGCGGCCACACTGGCGGAAGAGGAATATTGAAGGCAAACAGTACCTCAGCAACATGGGG
ACTCGAGGCTCCTACCTGCTGCCCGGCATGGCGTCCTTCGTCACTTCCAACAAACCGGACCTCCAGGTCA
CCATCAAAGAGGAGAGCAATCCGGTGCCTTACAACAGCTCCTGGCCCCCTTTTCAAGACCTCCCCCTTTC
TTCCTCCATGACCCCAGCATCCAGCAGCAGTCGGCCAGACCGGGAGACCCGGGCCAGCGTCATCAAGAAA
ACATCGGATATCACCCAGGCCCGCGTCAAGAGCTGTTAGAACCCAGCTTTCTTGTACAAAGTGGTTGATA
TCGGTAAGCCTATCCCTAACCCTCTCCTCGGTCTCGATTCTACGTAGTAATGAACTAGTCCGTAACTTGA
AAGTATTTCGATTTCTTGGCTTTATATATCTTGTGGAAAGGACGACCATTGTAACACCCAAATCCCGCA
