>Addgene plasmid #144514 | TFORF3038 | depositor partial sequence | sequence record 285658 | Barcode
CCATTGTAACACCCAAATCCCGCA
